Addgene plasmid #119982: pMaCTag-03
Purpose: Template for C-terminal PCR tagging of mammalian genes (without selection) with moxCerulean3
Depositing lab: Michael Knop. Depositing organization: Universitaet Heidelberg. Publication: CRISPR-Cas12a-assisted PCR tagging of mammalian genes. Fueller J, Herbst K, Meurer M, Gubicza K, Kurtulmus B, Knopf JD, Kirrmaier D, Buchmuller BC, Pereira G, Lemberg MK, Knop M. J Cell Biol. 2020 Jun 1;219(6). pii: 151766. doi: 10.1083/jcb.201910210. PubMed 32406907.
Backbone
  Vector backbone: pFA6a
  Backbone size w/o insert (bp): 2412
  Vector type: PCR Template
Growth in bacteria
  Bacterial resistance: Ampicillin, 100 μg/mL
  Growth temperature: 37°C
  Growth strain: DH5alpha
  Copy number: High Copy
Gene/Insert
  Gene/Insert name: moxCerulean3
  Species: H. sapiens (human)
  Promoter: None
  Tag / fusion protein: moxCerulean3 (C terminal on backbone)
  Cloning method: Restriction Enzyme; 5′ cloning site BamHI (not destroyed); 3′ cloning site SpeI (not destroyed)
  Sequencing primers: 5′ SP6; 3′ AAACCACAACTAGAATGCAGTG
Terms and licenses: Academic/Nonprofit Terms; Industry Terms: Not Available to Industry
Depositor comments: Template plasmid for C-terminal PCR tagging of mammalian genes. For M1 and M2 tagging oligo design please visit www.pcr-tagging.com Please visit https://www.biorxiv.org/content/early/2018/11/20/473876 for BioRxiv preprint
How to cite: pMaCTag-03 was a gift from Michael Knop (Addgene plasmid # 119982 ; http://n2t.net/addgene:119982 ; RRID:Addgene_119982)
