[The description below was written by a language model from this plasmid's Addgene catalogue record and pLannotate feature annotations shown in this document.]
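Description:
pMaCTag-03 is a PCR template plasmid built on the pFA6a backbone, intended not for direct expression but as a source of a tagging cassette for C-terminal tagging of endogenous mammalian genes in the CRISPR-Cas12a-assisted PCR tagging approach. It is maintained in E. coli at high copy through a ColE1/pUC-type origin and selected with ampicillin via the β-lactamase gene and its native promoter. Short remnants of lacI, rop and the pBR322 bom region are backbone leftovers, and SP6 and T7 phage promoters flank the cassette. The two full sequence records (depositor and sequencing-verified) are the same length and carry the same features in the same order, differing only in where the circular numbering starts.

The cassette, cloned between BamHI and SpeI sites, begins with a promoterless coding sequence for moxCerulean3, a constitutively fluorescent cyan protein derived from Aequorea victoria, followed by an SV40 polyadenylation signal. No promoter is needed because the tag is meant to be fused in frame to the 3′ end of a chromosomal gene and expressed under that gene's own regulation. Downstream lies a human U6 RNA polymerase III promoter flanked by two loxP sites, which would allow its removal by Cre recombinase. In the PCR tagging scheme, gene-specific M1 and M2 oligos amplify this region and add the targeting sequences. The U6 promoter at the cassette's end is positioned to drive a guide RNA supplied by the reverse oligo, although the record itself does not spell this out. This variant contains no mammalian selection marker, consistent with its stated use for tagging without selection.
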