Features (pLannotate 1.2.2; 13 found; start..end, strand, type, name):
     64..777     +  CDS            moxCerulean3: moxCerulean3 is a basic (constitutively fluorescent) cyan fluorescent protein published in 2015, derived from Aequorea victoria.
    787..908     +  polyA_signal   SV40 poly(A) signal: SV40 polyadenylation signal
    915..948     +  protein_bind   loxP: Cre-mediated recombination occurs in the 8-bp core sequence (GCATACAT). Cre recombinase
    955..1195    +  promoter       U6 promoter: RNA polymerase III promoter for human U6 snRNA
   1205..1238    +  protein_bind   loxP: Cre-mediated recombination occurs in the 8-bp core sequence (GCATACAT). Cre recombinase
   1276..1294    -  promoter       T7 promoter: promoter for bacteriophage T7 RNA polymerase
   1316..1369    -  CDS            lacI (fragment): lac repressor; lacI; The lac repressor binds to the lac operator to inhibit transcription in E. coli. This inhibition can be relieved by adding lactose or isopropyl-β-D-thiogalactopyranoside (IPTG).
   1552..2140    -  rep_origin     ori: high-copy-number ColE1/pMB1/pBR322/pUC origin of replication
   2311..3171    -  CDS            AmpR: β-lactamase; bla; confers resistance to ampicillin, carbenicillin, and related antibiotics
   3172..3276    -  promoter       AmpR promoter: bla
   3371..3406    +  CDS            rop (fragment): Rop protein, which maintains plasmids at low copy number; rop
   3508..3559    +  misc_feature   bom (fragment): basis of mobility region from pBR322
   3622..2       +  promoter       SP6 promoter (across the origin): promoter for bacteriophage SP6 RNA polymerase
>Addgene plasmid #119982 | pMaCTag-03 | depositor full sequence | sequence record 227992 | pMaCTag-03 sequence 3638 bps
GAACGCGGCCGCCAGCTGAAGCTTCGTACGTCAGGTGGAGGAGGTAGTGGCGGAGGCGGATCCGTGTCAA
AGGGCGAAGAGCTGTTTACTGGAGTCGTCCCAATTCTGGTGGAGCTGGATGGAGATGTCAACGGGCATAA
GTTTTCAGTGCGAGGAGAGGGAGAAGGAGACGCTACCAACGGCAAGCTGACACTGAAATTCATCAGCACC
ACAGGGAAGCTGCCCGTGCCTTGGCCAACCCTGGTCACTACCCTGAGTTGGGGCGTCCAGTCATTTGCCC
GATACCCAGACCACATGAAGCAGCATGATTTCTTTAAATCCGCTATGCCCGAGGGCTACGTGCAGGAACG
GACAATTTTCTTTAAGGACGATGGAACATACAAAACTAGAGCAGAGGTGAAGTTCGAAGGAGACACTCTG
GTCAACAGGATCGAGCTGAAGGGCATTGACTTTAAAGAAGATGGAAATATCCTGGGCCACAAACTGGAGT
ACAACGCCATCCATGGCAACGTGTACATTACAGCTGATAAGCAGAAAAACGGGATTAAGGCAAATTTCGG
ACTGAACTGCAATGTGGAAGACGGGAGTGTCCAGCTGGCCGATCACTACCAGCAGAACACTCCTATCGGC
GACGGGCCCGTGCTGCTGCCTGATAATCATTATCTGAGCACCCAGTCCAAGCTGTCTAAGGACCCCAATG
AGAAAAGAGATCACATGGTGCTGCTGGAGTTTGTGACCGCTGCTGGCATTACCCTGGGGATGGACGAGCT
GTACAAGTGAACTAGTAACTTGTTTATTGCAGCTTATAATGGTTACAAATAAAGCAATAGCATCACAAAT
TTCACAAATAAAGCATTTTTTTCACTGCATTCTAGTTGTGGTTTGTCCAAACTCATCAATGTATCTTAGT
CGATATAACTTCGTATAGCATACATTATACGAAGTTATGTCGAGGAGGGCCTATTTCCCATGATTCCTTC
ATATTTGCATATACGATACAAGGCTGTTAGAGAGATAATTGGAATTAATTTGACTGTAAACACAAAGATA
TTAGTACAAAATACGTGACGTAGAAAGTAATAATTTCTTGGGTAGTTTGCAGTTTTAAAATTATGTTTTA
AAATGGACTATCATATGCTTACCGTAACTTGAAAGTATTTCGATTTCTTGGCTTTATATATCTTGTGGAA
AGGACGAAACACCGATAACTTCGTATAGCATACATTATACGAAGTTATGGTACCGATGCAGCTAGCCCGC
GGATCTGCCGGTCTCCCTATAGTGAGTCGTATTAATTTCGATAAGCCAGGTTAACCTGCATTAATGAATC
GGCCAACGCGCGGGGAGAGGCGGTTTGCGTATTGGGCGCTCTTCCGCTTCCTCGCTCACTGACTCGCTGC
GCTCGGTCGTTCGGCTGCGGCGAGCGGTATCAGCTCACTCAAAGGCGGTAATACGGTTATCCACAGAATC
AGGGGATAACGCAGGAAAGAACATGTGAGCAAAAGGCCAGCAAAAGGCCAGGAACCGTAAAAAGGCCGCG
TTGCTGGCGTTTTTCCATAGGCTCCGCCCCCCTGACGAGCATCACAAAAATCGACGCTCAAGTCAGAGGT
GGCGAAACCCGACAGGACTATAAAGATACCAGGCGTTTCCCCCTGGAAGCTCCCTCGTGCGCTCTCCTGT
TCCGACCCTGCCGCTTACCGGATACCTGTCCGCCTTTCTCCCTTCGGGAAGCGTGGCGCTTTCTCAATGC
TCACGCTGTAGGTATCTCAGTTCGGTGTAGGTCGTTCGCTCCAAGCTGGGCTGTGTGCACGAACCCCCCG
TTCAGCCCGACCGCTGCGCCTTATCCGGTAACTATCGTCTTGAGTCCAACCCGGTAAGACACGACTTATC
GCCACTGGCAGCAGCCACTGGTAACAGGATTAGCAGAGCGAGGTATGTAGGCGGTGCTACAGAGTTCTTG
AAGTGGTGGCCTAACTACGGCTACACTAGAAGGACAGTATTTGGTATCTGCGCTCTGCTGAAGCCAGTTA
CCTTCGGAAAAAGAGTTGGTAGCTCTTGATCCGGCAAACAAACCACCGCTGGTAGCGGTGGTTTTTTTGT
TTGCAAGCAGCAGATTACGCGCAGAAAAAAAGGATCTCAAGAAGATCCTTTGATCTTTTCTACGGGGTCT
GACGCTCAGTGGAACGAAAACTCACGTTAAGGGATTTTGGTCATGAGATTATCAAAAAGGATCTTCACCT
AGATCCTTTTAAATTAAAAATGAAGTTTTAAATCAATCTAAAGTATATATGAGTAAACTTGGTCTGACAG
TTACCAATGCTTAATCAGTGAGGCACCTATCTCAGCGATCTGTCTATTTCGTTCATCCATAGTTGCCTGA
CTCCCCGTCGTGTAGATAACTACGATACGGGAGGGCTTACCATCTGGCCCCAGTGCTGCAATGATACCGC
GAGACCCACGCTCACCGGCTCCAGATTTATCAGCAATAAACCAGCCAGCCGGAAGGGCCGAGCGCAGAAG
TGGTCCTGCAACTTTATCCGCCTCCATCCAGTCTATTAATTGTTGCCGGGAAGCTAGAGTAAGTAGTTCG
CCAGTTAATAGTTTGCGCAACGTTGTTGCCATTGCTACAGGCATCGTGGTGTCACGCTCGTCGTTTGGTA
TGGCTTCATTCAGCTCCGGTTCCCAACGATCAAGGCGAGTTACATGATCCCCCATGTTGTGCAAAAAAGC
GGTTAGCTCCTTCGGTCCTCCGATCGTTGTCAGAAGTAAGTTGGCCGCAGTGTTATCACTCATGGTTATG
GCAGCACTGCATAATTCTCTTACTGTCATGCCATCCGTAAGATGCTTTTCTGTGACTGGTGAGTACTCAA
CCAAGTCATTCTGAGAATAGTGTATGCGGCGACCGAGTTGCTCTTGCCCGGCGTCAATACGGGATAATAC
CGCGCCACATAGCAGAACTTTAAAAGTGCTCATCATTGGAAAACGTTCTTCGGGGCGAAAACTCTCAAGG
ATCTTACCGCTGTTGAGATCCAGTTCGATGTAACCCACTCGTGCACCCAACTGATCTTCAGCATCTTTTA
CTTTCACCAGCGTTTCTGGGTGAGCAAAAACAGGAAGGCAAAATGCCGCAAAAAAGGGAATAAGGGCGAC
ACGGAAATGTTGAATACTCATACTCTTCCTTTTTCAATATTATTGAAGCATTTATCAGGGTTATTGTCTC
ATGAGCGGATACATATTTGAATGTATTTAGAAAAATAAACAAATAGGGGTTCCGCGCACATTTCCCCGAA
AAGTGCCACCTGACGTCTAAGAAACCATTATTATCATGACATTAACCTATAAAAATAGGCGTATCACGAG
GCCCTTTCGTCTCGCGCGTTTCGGTGATGACGGTGAAAACCTCTGACACATGCAGCTCCCGGAGACGGTC
ACAGCTTGTCTGTAAGCGGATGCCGGGAGCAGACAAGCCCGTCAGGGCGCGTCAGCGGGTGTTGGCGGGT
GTCGGGGCTGGCTTAACTATGCGGCATCAGAGCAGATTGTACTGAGAGTGCACCATATGGACATATTGTC
GTTAGAACGCGGCTACAATTAATACATAACCTTATGTATCATACACATACGATTTAGGTGACACTATA
