Features (pLannotate 1.2.2; 13 found; start..end, strand, type, name):
      1..19      +  promoter       SP6 promoter: promoter for bacteriophage SP6 RNA polymerase
     81..794     +  CDS            moxCerulean3: moxCerulean3 is a basic (constitutively fluorescent) cyan fluorescent protein published in 2015, derived from Aequorea victoria.
    804..925     +  polyA_signal   SV40 poly(A) signal: SV40 polyadenylation signal
    932..965     +  protein_bind   loxP: Cre-mediated recombination occurs in the 8-bp core sequence (GCATACAT). Cre recombinase
    972..1212    +  promoter       U6 promoter: RNA polymerase III promoter for human U6 snRNA
   1222..1255    +  protein_bind   loxP: Cre-mediated recombination occurs in the 8-bp core sequence (GCATACAT). Cre recombinase
   1293..1311    -  promoter       T7 promoter: promoter for bacteriophage T7 RNA polymerase
   1333..1386    -  CDS            lacI (fragment): lac repressor; lacI; The lac repressor binds to the lac operator to inhibit transcription in E. coli. This inhibition can be relieved by adding lactose or isopropyl-β-D-thiogalactopyranoside (IPTG).
   1569..2157    -  rep_origin     ori: high-copy-number ColE1/pMB1/pBR322/pUC origin of replication
   2328..3188    -  CDS            AmpR: β-lactamase; bla; confers resistance to ampicillin, carbenicillin, and related antibiotics
   3189..3293    -  promoter       AmpR promoter: bla
   3388..3423    +  CDS            rop (fragment): Rop protein, which maintains plasmids at low copy number; rop
   3525..3576    +  misc_feature   bom (fragment): basis of mobility region from pBR322
>Addgene plasmid #119982 | pMaCTag-03 | addgene full sequence | sequence record 232497 | Addgene NGS Result
ATTTAGGTGACACTATAGAACGCGGCCGCCAGCTGAAGCTTCGTACGTCAGGTGGAGGAGGTAGTGGCGG
AGGCGGATCCGTGTCAAAGGGCGAAGAGCTGTTTACTGGAGTCGTCCCAATTCTGGTGGAGCTGGATGGA
GATGTCAACGGGCATAAGTTTTCAGTGCGAGGAGAGGGAGAAGGAGACGCTACCAACGGCAAGCTGACAC
TGAAATTCATCAGCACCACAGGGAAGCTGCCCGTGCCTTGGCCAACCCTGGTCACTACCCTGAGTTGGGG
CGTCCAGTCATTTGCCCGATACCCAGACCACATGAAGCAGCATGATTTCTTTAAATCCGCTATGCCCGAG
GGCTACGTGCAGGAACGGACAATTTTCTTTAAGGACGATGGAACATACAAAACTAGAGCAGAGGTGAAGT
TCGAAGGAGACACTCTGGTCAACAGGATCGAGCTGAAGGGCATTGACTTTAAAGAAGATGGAAATATCCT
GGGCCACAAACTGGAGTACAACGCCATCCATGGCAACGTGTACATTACAGCTGATAAGCAGAAAAACGGG
ATTAAGGCAAATTTCGGACTGAACTGCAATGTGGAAGACGGGAGTGTCCAGCTGGCCGATCACTACCAGC
AGAACACTCCTATCGGCGACGGGCCCGTGCTGCTGCCTGATAATCATTATCTGAGCACCCAGTCCAAGCT
GTCTAAGGACCCCAATGAGAAAAGAGATCACATGGTGCTGCTGGAGTTTGTGACCGCTGCTGGCATTACC
CTGGGGATGGACGAGCTGTACAAGTGAACTAGTAACTTGTTTATTGCAGCTTATAATGGTTACAAATAAA
GCAATAGCATCACAAATTTCACAAATAAAGCATTTTTTTCACTGCATTCTAGTTGTGGTTTGTCCAAACT
CATCAATGTATCTTAGTCGATATAACTTCGTATAGCATACATTATACGAAGTTATGTCGAGGAGGGCCTA
TTTCCCATGATTCCTTCATATTTGCATATACGATACAAGGCTGTTAGAGAGATAATTGGAATTAATTTGA
CTGTAAACACAAAGATATTAGTACAAAATACGTGACGTAGAAAGTAATAATTTCTTGGGTAGTTTGCAGT
TTTAAAATTATGTTTTAAAATGGACTATCATATGCTTACCGTAACTTGAAAGTATTTCGATTTCTTGGCT
TTATATATCTTGTGGAAAGGACGAAACACCGATAACTTCGTATAGCATACATTATACGAAGTTATGGTAC
CGATGCAGCTAGCCCGCGGATCTGCCGGTCTCCCTATAGTGAGTCGTATTAATTTCGATAAGCCAGGTTA
ACCTGCATTAATGAATCGGCCAACGCGCGGGGAGAGGCGGTTTGCGTATTGGGCGCTCTTCCGCTTCCTC
GCTCACTGACTCGCTGCGCTCGGTCGTTCGGCTGCGGCGAGCGGTATCAGCTCACTCAAAGGCGGTAATA
CGGTTATCCACAGAATCAGGGGATAACGCAGGAAAGAACATGTGAGCAAAAGGCCAGCAAAAGGCCAGGA
ACCGTAAAAAGGCCGCGTTGCTGGCGTTTTTCCATAGGCTCCGCCCCCCTGACGAGCATCACAAAAATCG
ACGCTCAAGTCAGAGGTGGCGAAACCCGACAGGACTATAAAGATACCAGGCGTTTCCCCCTGGAAGCTCC
CTCGTGCGCTCTCCTGTTCCGACCCTGCCGCTTACCGGATACCTGTCCGCCTTTCTCCCTTCGGGAAGCG
TGGCGCTTTCTCATAGCTCACGCTGTAGGTATCTCAGTTCGGTGTAGGTCGTTCGCTCCAAGCTGGGCTG
TGTGCACGAACCCCCCGTTCAGCCCGACCGCTGCGCCTTATCCGGTAACTATCGTCTTGAGTCCAACCCG
GTAAGACACGACTTATCGCCACTGGCAGCAGCCACTGGTAACAGGATTAGCAGAGCGAGGTATGTAGGCG
GTGCTACAGAGTTCTTGAAGTGGTGGCCTAACTACGGCTACACTAGAAGAACAGTATTTGGTATCTGCGC
TCTGCTGAAGCCAGTTACCTTCGGAAAAAGAGTTGGTAGCTCTTGATCCGGCAAACAAACCACCGCTGGT
AGCGGTGGTTTTTTTGTTTGCAAGCAGCAGATTACGCGCAGAAAAAAAGGATCTCAAGAAGATCCTTTGA
TCTTTTCTACGGGGTCTGACGCTCAGTGGAACGAAAACTCACGTTAAGGGATTTTGGTCATGAGATTATC
AAAAAGGATCTTCACCTAGATCCTTTTAAATTAAAAATGAAGTTTTAAATCAATCTAAAGTATATATGAG
TAAACTTGGTCTGACAGTTACCAATGCTTAATCAGTGAGGCACCTATCTCAGCGATCTGTCTATTTCGTT
CATCCATAGTTGCCTGACTCCCCGTCGTGTAGATAACTACGATACGGGAGGGCTTACCATCTGGCCCCAG
TGCTGCAATGATACCGCGAGACCCACGCTCACCGGCTCCAGATTTATCAGCAATAAACCAGCCAGCCGGA
AGGGCCGAGCGCAGAAGTGGTCCTGCAACTTTATCCGCCTCCATCCAGTCTATTAATTGTTGCCGGGAAG
CTAGAGTAAGTAGTTCGCCAGTTAATAGTTTGCGCAACGTTGTTGCCATTGCTACAGGCATCGTGGTGTC
ACGCTCGTCGTTTGGTATGGCTTCATTCAGCTCCGGTTCCCAACGATCAAGGCGAGTTACATGATCCCCC
ATGTTGTGCAAAAAAGCGGTTAGCTCCTTCGGTCCTCCGATCGTTGTCAGAAGTAAGTTGGCCGCAGTGT
TATCACTCATGGTTATGGCAGCACTGCATAATTCTCTTACTGTCATGCCATCCGTAAGATGCTTTTCTGT
GACTGGTGAGTACTCAACCAAGTCATTCTGAGAATAGTGTATGCGGCGACCGAGTTGCTCTTGCCCGGCG
TCAATACGGGATAATACCGCGCCACATAGCAGAACTTTAAAAGTGCTCATCATTGGAAAACGTTCTTCGG
GGCGAAAACTCTCAAGGATCTTACCGCTGTTGAGATCCAGTTCGATGTAACCCACTCGTGCACCCAACTG
ATCTTCAGCATCTTTTACTTTCACCAGCGTTTCTGGGTGAGCAAAAACAGGAAGGCAAAATGCCGCAAAA
AAGGGAATAAGGGCGACACGGAAATGTTGAATACTCATACTCTTCCTTTTTCAATATTATTGAAGCATTT
ATCAGGGTTATTGTCTCATGAGCGGATACATATTTGAATGTATTTAGAAAAATAAACAAATAGGGGTTCC
GCGCACATTTCCCCGAAAAGTGCCACCTGACGTCTAAGAAACCATTATTATCATGACATTAACCTATAAA
AATAGGCGTATCACGAGGCCCTTTCGTCTCGCGCGTTTCGGTGATGACGGTGAAAACCTCTGACACATGC
AGCTCCCGGAGACGGTCACAGCTTGTCTGTAAGCGGATGCCGGGAGCAGACAAGCCCGTCAGGGCGCGTC
AGCGGGTGTTGGCGGGTGTCGGGGCTGGCTTAACTATGCGGCATCAGAGCAGATTGTACTGAGAGTGCAC
CATATGGACATATTGTCGTTAGAACGCGGCTACAATTAATACATAACCTTATGTATCATACACATACG
